Addgene plasmid #180462: pTCF200 Mouse beta-2 microglobulin
Purpose: E. coli expression of class I MHC light chain
Depositing lab: John Altman. Depositing organization: Emory University.
Backbone
  Vector backbone: pET24a+
  Backbone manufacturer: Novagen
  Vector type: Bacterial Expression
Growth in bacteria
  Bacterial resistance: Kanamycin, 50 μg/mL
  Growth temperature: 37°C
  Growth strain: DH5alpha
  Copy number: Low Copy
Gene/Insert
  Gene/Insert name: Mouse beta-2 microglobulin
  Species: M. musculus (mouse)
  GenBank ID: NP_033865.2
  Tag / fusion protein: BSP41 (C terminal on insert)
  Cloning method: Restriction Enzyme; 5′ cloning site Unknown (unknown if destroyed)
Resource information
  A portion of this plasmid was derived from a plasmid made by: synthetic cDNA, E. coli optimized
Terms and licenses: Academic/Nonprofit Terms; Industry Terms: Not Available to Industry
Depositor comments: For detailed protocols of expression, purification and use to visualize antigen-specific T cells, please refer to Altman and Davis (2016) Curr. Protoc. Immunol. doi.org/10.1002/cpim.14. We recommend the E. coli BL21(DE3) strain for expression.
How to cite: pTCF200 Mouse beta-2 microglobulin was a gift from John Altman (Addgene plasmid # 180462 ; http://n2t.net/addgene:180462 ; RRID:Addgene_180462)
