[The description below was written by a language model from this plasmid's Addgene catalogue record and pLannotate feature annotations shown in this document.]
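Description:
pTCF200 Mouse beta-2 microglobulin is a bacterial expression plasmid built on the Novagen pET24a+ backbone for producing the mouse class I MHC light chain in E. coli. It is propagated under kanamycin selection (aph(3')-Ia, KanR) and replicates from a pBR322-type ColE1 origin. The adjacent bom region and rop gene are retained, consistent with its listing as low copy. An f1 origin is also present. The short TcR fragments, AmpR promoter fragment and predicted E. coli ORF in the annotation appear to be backbone remnants rather than functional parts.

The insert is a synthetic, E. coli codon-optimized cDNA for mouse B2m. It sits downstream of a T7 promoter with an adjacent lac operator and the T7 gene 10 ribosome binding site, and is followed by the T7 terminator. The plasmid-borne lacI gene supplies repressor, so transcription stays off until IPTG induction in a host that provides T7 RNA polymerase; the depositor recommends BL21(DE3) for expression.

The catalogue lists a C-terminal BSP41 tag on the insert, but neither feature table annotates such a tag. The B2m match is about 300 nt and is marked as a fragment. The vector's His-tag coding sequence lies a short distance downstream, and the record does not show whether it is translated as part of the product. The two sequence records (an NGS result and the depositor's sequence) differ by only a few nucleotides in length and show the same features in a different circular orientation.

According to the depositor, the expressed light chain is purified and used in reagents for visualizing antigen-specific T cells. The cloning sites are not recorded.
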