Features (pLannotate 1.2.2; 19 found; start..end, strand, type, name):
     78..369     -  CDS            TcR (fragment): tetracycline efflux protein; tet; confers resistance to tetracycline
    384..405     -  protein_bind   CAP binding site: CAP binding activates transcription in the presence of cAMP. E. coli catabolite activator protein
    418..1500    -  CDS            lacI: lac repressor; lacI; The lac repressor binds to the lac operator to inhibit transcription in E. coli. This inhibition can be relieved by adding lactose or isopropyl-β-D-thiogalactopyranoside (IPTG).
   1501..1578    -  promoter       lacI promoter: lacI
   1586..1865    -  CDS            TcR (fragment): tetracycline efflux protein; tet; confers resistance to tetracycline
   1887..1905    +  promoter       T7 promoter: promoter for bacteriophage T7 RNA polymerase
   1906..1930    +  protein_bind   lac operator: The lac repressor binds to the lac operator to inhibit transcription in E. coli. This inhibition can be relieved by adding lactose or isopropyl-β-D-thiogalactopyranoside (IPTG). lac repressor encoded by lacI
   1945..1967    +  RBS            RBS: efficient ribosome binding site from bacteriophage T7 gene 10 (Olins and Rangwala, 1989)
   1978..2274    +  CDS            B2m (fragment) (sequence withheld): B2MG_MOUSE - Experimental evidence at protein level: Swiss-Prot protein existence level 1. Component of the class I major histocompatibility complex (MHC). Involved in the presentation of peptide antigens to the immune system. From Mus musculus (Mouse).
   2299..2316    +  CDS            9xHis (fragment): 9xHis affinity tag
   2326..2375    +  CDS            SET1 (fragment): solubility-enhancement tag derived from T7 phage gene 10B
   2383..2430    +  terminator     T7 terminator: transcription terminator for bacteriophage T7 RNA polymerase
   2467..2895    +  rep_origin     f1 ori (sequence partly withheld): f1 bacteriophage origin of replication; arrow indicates direction of (+) strand synthesis
   2948..3005    +  promoter       AmpR promoter (fragment): bla
   3014..3829    -  CDS            KanR: aminoglycoside phosphotransferase; aph(3')-Ia; confers resistance to kanamycin in bacteria or G418 (Geneticin®) in eukaryotes
   3951..4539    +  rep_origin     ori: high-copy-number ColE1/pMB1/pBR322/pUC origin of replication
   4725..4864    -  misc_feature   bom: basis of mobility region from pBR322
   4966..5157    -  CDS            rop: Rop protein, which maintains plasmids at low copy number; rop
   5174..6       +  CDS            YPB1_ECOLX (across the origin): Protein predicted: Swiss-Prot protein existence level 4. From Escherichia coli.
>Addgene plasmid #180462 | pTCF200 Mouse beta-2 microglobulin | addgene full sequence | sequence record 355083 | Addgene NGS Result
TTCTGCTAACCAGTAAGGCAACCCCGCCAGCCTAGCCGGGTCCTCAACGACAGGAGCACGATCATGCGCA
CCCGTGGGGCCGCCATGCCGGCGATAATGGCCTGCTTCTCGCCGAAACGTTTGGTGGCGGGACCAGTGAC
GAAGGCTTGAGCGAGGGCGTGCAAGATTCCGAATACCGCAAGCGACAGGCCGATCATCGTCGCGCTCCAG
CGAAAGCGGTCCTCGCCGAAAATGACCCAGAGCGCTGCCGGCACCTGTCCTACGAGTTGCATGATAAAGA
AGACAGTCATAAGTGCGGCGACGATAGTCATGCCCCGCGCCCACCGGAAGGAGCTGACTGGGTTGAAGGC
TCTCAAGGGCATCGGTCGAGATCCCGGTGCCTAATGAGTGAGCTAACTTACATTAATTGCGTTGCGCTCA
CTGCCCGCTTTCCAGTCGGGAAACCTGTCGTGCCAGCTGCATTAATGAATCGGCCAACGCGCGGGGAGAG
GCGGTTTGCGTATTGGGCGCCAGGGTGGTTTTTCTTTTCACCAGTGAGACGGGCAACAGCTGATTGCCCT
TCACCGCCTGGCCCTGAGAGAGTTGCAGCAAGCGGTCCACGCTGGTTTGCCCCAGCAGGCGAAAATCCTG
TTTGATGGTGGTTAACGGCGGGATATAACATGAGCTGTCTTCGGTATCGTCGTATCCCACTACCGAGATA
TCCGCACCAACGCGCAGCCCGGACTCGGTAATGGCGCGCATTGCGCCCAGCGCCATCTGATCGTTGGCAA
CCAGCATCGCAGTGGGAACGATGCCCTCATTCAGCATTTGCATGGTTTGTTGAAAACCGGACATGGCACT
CCAGTCGCCTTCCCGTTCCGCTATCGGCTGAATTTGATTGCGAGTGAGATATTTATGCCAGCCAGCCAGA
CGCAGACGCGCCGAGACAGAACTTAATGGGCCCGCTAACAGCGCGATTTGCTGGTGACCCAATGCGACCA
GATGCTCCACGCCCAGTCGCGTACCGTCTTCATGGGAGAAAATAATACTGTTGATGGGTGTCTGGTCAGA
GACATCAAGAAATAACGCCGGAACATTAGTGCAGGCAGCTTCCACAGCAATGGCATCCTGGTCATCCAGC
GGATAGTTAATGATCAGCCCACTGACGCGTTGCGCGAGAAGATTGTGCACCGCCGCTTTACAGGCTTCGA
CGCCGCTTCGTTCTACCATCGACACCACCACGCTGGCACCCAGTTGATCGGCGCGAGATTTAATCGCCGC
GACAATTTGCGACGGCGCGTGCAGGGCCAGACTGGAGGTGGCAACGCCAATCAGCAACGACTGTTTGCCC
GCCAGTTGTTGTGCCACGCGGTTGGGAATGTAATTCAGCTCCGCCATCGCCGCTTCCACTTTTTCCCGCG
TTTTCGCAGAAACGTGGCTGGCCTGGTTCACCACGCGGGAAACGGTCTGATAAGAGACACCGGCATACTC
TGCGACATCGTATAACGTTACTGGTTTCACATTCACCACCCTGAATTGACTCTCTTCCGGGCGCTATCAT
GCCATACCGCGAAAGGTTTTGCGCCATTCGATGGTGTCCGGGATCTCGACGCTCTCCCTTATGCGACTCC
TGCATTAGGAAGCAGCCCAGTAGTAGGTTGAGGCCGTTGAGCACCGCCGCCGCAAGGAATGGTGCATGCA
AGGAGATGGCGCCCAACAGTCCCCCGGCCACGGGGCCTGCCACCATACCCACGCCGAAACAAGCGCTCAT
GAGCCCGAAGTGGCGAGCCCGATCTTCCCCATCGGTGATGTCGGCGATATAGGCGCCAGCAACCGCACCT
GTGGCGCCGGTGATGCCGGCCACGATGCGTCCGGCGTAGAGGATCGAGATCTCGATCCCGCGAAATTAAT
ACGACTCACTATAGGGGAATTGTGAGCGGATAACAATTCCCCTCTAGAAATAATTTTGTTTAACTTTAAG
AAGGAGATATACATATG
[297 nt withheld, positions 1978-2274]
TAAAAGCTTGCGGCCGCACTCGAGCACCACCACCACCACCACTGAGATCCGGCTGCTAACAAAGCCCGAA
AGGAAGCTGAGTTGGCTGCTGCCACCGCTGAGCAATAACTAGCATAACCCCTTGGGGCCTCTAAACGGGT
CTTGAGGGGTTTTTTGCTGAAAGGAGGAACTATATCCGGATTGGCGAATGGG
[124 nt withheld, positions 2467-2590]
C
[91 nt withheld, positions 2592-2682]
A
[49 nt withheld, positions 2684-2732]
CCTTTGACGTTGGAGTCCACGTTCTTT
[37 nt withheld, positions 2760-2796]
ACCCTATCTCGGTCTATTCTTTTGATTTATAAGGGATTTTGCCGATTTCGGCCTATTGGTTAAAAAATGA
GCTGATTTAACAAAAATTTAACGCGAATTTTAACAAAATATTAACGCTTACAATTTAGGTGGCACTTTTC
GGGGAAATGTGCGCGGAACCCCTATTTGTTTATTTTTCTAAATACATTCAAATATGTATCCGCTCATGAA
TTAATTCTTAGAAAAACTCATCGAGCATCAAATGAAACTGCAATTTATTCATATCAGGATTATCAATACC
ATATTTTTGAAAAAGCCGTTTCTGTAATGAAGGAGAAAACTCACCGAGGCAGTTCCATAGGATGGCAAGA
TCCTGGTATCGGTCTGCGATTCCGACTCGTCCAACATCAATACAACCTATTAATTTCCCCTCGTCAAAAA
TAAGGTTATCAAGTGAGAAATCACCATGAGTGACGACTGAATCCGGTGAGAATGGCAAAAGTTTATGCAT
TTCTTTCCAGACTTGTTCAACAGGCCAGCCATTACGCTCGTCATCAAAATCACTCGCATCAACCAAACCG
TTATTCATTCGTGATTGCGCCTGAGCGAGACGAAATACGCGATCGCTGTTAAAAGGACAATTACAAACAG
GAATCGAATGCAACCGGCGCAGGAACACTGCCAGCGCATCAACAATATTTTCACCTGAATCAGGATATTC
TTCTAATACCTGGAATGCTGTTTTCCCGGGGATCGCAGTGGTGAGTAACCATGCATCATCAGGAGTACGG
ATAAAATGCTTGATGGTCGGAAGAGGCATAAATTCCGTCAGCCAGTTTAGTCTGACCATCTCATCTGTAA
CATCATTGGCAACGCTACCTTTGCCATGTTTCAGAAACAACTCTGGCGCATCGGGCTTCCCATACAATCG
ATAGATTGTCGCACCTGATTGCCCGACATTATCGCGAGCCCATTTATACCCATATAAATCAGCATCCATG
TTGGAATTTAATCGCGGCCTAGAGCAAGACGTTTCCCGTTGAATATGGCTCATAACACCCCTTGTATTAC
TGTTTATGTAAGCAGACAGTTTTATTGTTCATGACCAAAATCCCTTAACGTGAGTTTTCGTTCCACTGAG
CGTCAGACCCCGTAGAAAAGATCAAAGGATCTTCTTGAGATCCTTTTTTTCTGCGCGTAATCTGCTGCTT
GCAAACAAAAAAACCACCGCTACCAGCGGTGGTTTGTTTGCCGGATCAAGAGCTACCAACTCTTTTTCCG
AAGGTAACTGGCTTCAGCAGAGCGCAGATACCAAATACTGTCCTTCTAGTGTAGCCGTAGTTAGGCCACC
ACTTCAAGAACTCTGTAGCACCGCCTACATACCTCGCTCTGCTAATCCTGTTACCAGTGGCTGCTGCCAG
TGGCGATAAGTCGTGTCTTACCGGGTTGGACTCAAGACGATAGTTACCGGATAAGGCGCAGCGGTCGGGC
TGAACGGGGGGTTCGTGCACACAGCCCAGCTTGGAGCGAACGACCTACACCGAACTGAGATACCTACAGC
GTGAGCTATGAGAAAGCGCCACGCTTCCCGAAGGGAGAAAGGCGGACAGGTATCCGGTAAGCGGCAGGGT
CGGAACAGGAGAGCGCACGAGGGAGCTTCCAGGGGGAAACGCCTGGTATCTTTATAGTCCTGTCGGGTTT
CGCCACCTCTGACTTGAGCGTCGATTTTTGTGATGCTCGTCAGGGGGGCGGAGCCTATGGAAAAACGCCA
GCAACGCGGCCTTTTTACGGTTCCTGGCCTTTTGCTGGCCTTTTGCTCACATGTTCTTTCCTGCGTTATC
CCCTGATTCTGTGGATAACCGTATTACCGCCTTTGAGTGAGCTGATACCGCTCGCCGCAGCCGAACGACC
GAGCGCAGCGAGTCAGTGAGCGAGGAAGCGGAAGAGCGCCTGATGCGGTATTTTCTCCTTACGCATCTGT
GCGGTATTTCACACCGCAATGGTGCACTCTCAGTACAATCTGCTCTGATGCCGCATAGTTAAGCCAGTAT
ACACTCCGCTATCGCTACGTGACTGGGTCATGGCTGCGCCCCGACACCCGCCAACACCCGCTGACGCGCC
CTGACGGGCTTGTCTGCTCCCGGCATCCGCTTACAGACAAGCTGTGACCGTCTCCGGGAGCTGCATGTGT
CAGAGGTTTTCACCGTCATCACCGAAACGCGCGAGGCAGCTGCGGTAAAGCTCATCAGCGTGGTCGTGAA
GCGATTCACAGATGTCTGCCTGTTCATCCGCGTCCAGCTCGTTGAGTTTCTCCAGAAGCGTTAATGTCTG
GCTTCTGATAAAGCGGGCCATGTTAAGGGCGGTTTTTTCCTGTTTGGTCACTGATGCCTCCGTGTAAGGG
GGATTTCTGTTCATGGGGGTAATGATACCGATGAAACGAGAGAGGATGCTCACGATACGGGTTACTGATG
ATGAACATGCCCGGTTACTGGAACGTTGTGAGGGTAAACAACTGGCGGTATGGATGCGGCGGGACCAGAG
AAAAATCACTCAGGGTCAATGCCAGCGCTTCGTTAATACAGATGTAGGTGTTCCACAGGGTAGCCAGCAG
CATCCTGCGATGCAGATCCGGAACATAATGGTGCAGGGCGCTGACTTCCGCGTTTCCAGACTTTACGAAA
CACGGAAACCGAAGACCATTCATGTTGTTGCTCAGGTCGCAGACGTTTTGCAGCAGCAGTCGCTTCACGT
TCGCTCGCGTATCGGTGATTCA
