Features (pLannotate 1.2.2; 19 found; start..end, strand, type, name):
    814..891     -  promoter       lacI promoter: lacI
    899..1178    -  CDS            TcR (fragment): tetracycline efflux protein; tet; confers resistance to tetracycline
   1200..1218    +  promoter       T7 promoter: promoter for bacteriophage T7 RNA polymerase
   1219..1243    +  protein_bind   lac operator: The lac repressor binds to the lac operator to inhibit transcription in E. coli. This inhibition can be relieved by adding lactose or isopropyl-β-D-thiogalactopyranoside (IPTG). lac repressor encoded by lacI
   1258..1280    +  RBS            RBS: efficient ribosome binding site from bacteriophage T7 gene 10 (Olins and Rangwala, 1989)
   1291..1587    +  CDS            B2m (fragment) (sequence withheld): B2MG_MOUSE - Experimental evidence at protein level: Swiss-Prot protein existence level 1. Component of the class I major histocompatibility complex (MHC). Involved in the presentation of peptide antigens to the immune system. From Mus musculus (Mouse).
   1612..1629    +  CDS            9xHis (fragment): 9xHis affinity tag
   1639..1688    +  CDS            SET1 (fragment): solubility-enhancement tag derived from T7 phage gene 10B
   1696..1743    +  terminator     T7 terminator: transcription terminator for bacteriophage T7 RNA polymerase
   1780..2235    +  rep_origin     f1 ori (sequence partly withheld): f1 bacteriophage origin of replication; arrow indicates direction of (+) strand synthesis
   2262..2319    +  promoter       AmpR promoter (fragment): bla
   2328..3143    -  CDS            KanR: aminoglycoside phosphotransferase; aph(3')-Ia; confers resistance to kanamycin in bacteria or G418 (Geneticin®) in eukaryotes
   3265..3853    +  rep_origin     ori: high-copy-number ColE1/pMB1/pBR322/pUC origin of replication
   4039..4181    -  misc_feature   bom: basis of mobility region from pBR322
   4283..4474    -  CDS            rop: Rop protein, which maintains plasmids at low copy number; rop
   4491..4871    +  CDS            YPB1_ECOLX: Protein predicted: Swiss-Prot protein existence level 4. From Escherichia coli.
   4943..5234    -  CDS            TcR (fragment): tetracycline efflux protein; tet; confers resistance to tetracycline
   5249..5270    -  protein_bind   CAP binding site: CAP binding activates transcription in the presence of cAMP. E. coli catabolite activator protein
   5283..813     -  CDS            lacI (across the origin): lac repressor; lacI; The lac repressor binds to the lac operator to inhibit transcription in E. coli. This inhibition can be relieved by adding lactose or isopropyl-β-D-thiogalactopyranoside (IPTG).
>Addgene plasmid #180462 | pTCF200 Mouse beta-2 microglobulin | depositor full sequence | sequence record 357374 | pTCF200 Mouse beta-2 microglobulin sequence 5552 bps
CACTACCGAGATATCCGCACCAACGCGCAGCCCGGACTCGGTAATGGCGCGCATTGCGCCCAGCGCCATC
TGATCGTTGGCAACCAGCATCGCAGTGGGAACGATGCCCTCATTCAGCATTTGCATGGTTTGTTGAAAAC
CGGACATGGCACTCCAGTCGCCTTCCCGTTCCGCTATCGGCTGAATTTGATTGCGAGTGAGATATTTATG
CCAGCCAGCCAGACGCAGACGCGCCGAGACAGAACTTAATGGGCCCGCTAACAGCGCGATTTGCTGGTGA
CCCAATGCGACCAGATGCTCCACGCCCAGTCGCGTACCGTCTTCATGGGAGAAAATAATACTGTTGATGG
GTGTCTGGTCAGAGACATCAAGAAATAACGCCGGAACATTAGTGCAGGCAGCTTCCACAGCAATGGCATC
CTGGTCATCCAGCGGATAGTTAATGATCAGCCCACTGACGCGTTGCGCGAGAAGATTGTGCACCGCCGCT
TTACAGGCTTCGACGCCGCTTCGTTCTACCATCGACACCACCACGCTGGCACCCAGTTGATCGGCGCGAG
ATTTAATCGCCGCGACAATTTGCGACGGCGCGTGCAGGGCCAGACTGGAGGTGGCAACGCCAATCAGCAA
CGACTGTTTGCCCGCCAGTTGTTGTGCCACGCGGTTGGGAATGTAATTCAGCTCCGCCATCGCCGCTTCC
ACTTTTTCCCGCGTTTTCGCAGAAACGTGGCTGGCCTGGTTCACCACGCGGGAAACGGTCTGATAAGAGA
CACCGGCATACTCTGCGACATCGTATAACGTTACTGGTTTCACATTCACCACCCTGAATTGACTCTCTTC
CGGGCGCTATCATGCCATACCGCGAAAGGTTTTGCGCCATTCGATGGTGTCCGGGATCTCGACGCTCTCC
CTTATGCGACTCCTGCATTAGGAAGCAGCCCAGTAGTAGGTTGAGGCCGTTGAGCACCGCCGCCGCAAGG
AATGGTGCATGCAAGGAGATGGCGCCCAACAGTCCCCCGGCCACGGGGCCTGCCACCATACCCACGCCGA
AACAAGCGCTCATGAGCCCGAAGTGGCGAGCCCGATCTTCCCCATCGGTGATGTCGGCGATATAGGCGCC
AGCAACCGCACCTGTGGCGCCGGTGATGCCGGCCACGATGCGTCCGGCGTAGAGGATCGAGATCTCGATC
CCGCGAAATTAATACGACTCACTATAGGGGAATTGTGAGCGGATAACAATTCCCCTCTAGAAATAATTTT
GTTTAACTTTAAGAAGGAGATATACATATG
[297 nt withheld, positions 1291-1587]
TAAAAGCTTGCGGCCGCACTCGAGCACCACCACCACCACCACTGAGATCCGGCTGCTAACAAAGCCCGAA
AGGAAGCTGAGTTGGCTGCTGCCACCGCTGAGCAATAACTAGCATAACCCCTTGGGGCCTCTAAACGGGT
CTTGAGGGGTTTTTTGCTGAAAGGAGGAACTATATCCGGATTGGCGAATGGG
[124 nt withheld, positions 1780-1903]
C
[91 nt withheld, positions 1905-1995]
A
[49 nt withheld, positions 1997-2045]
CCTTTGACGTTGGAGTCCACGTTCTTT
[37 nt withheld, positions 2073-2109]
ACCCTATCTCGGTCTATTCTTTTGATTTATAAGGGATTTTGCCGATTTCGGCCTATTGGTTAAAAAATGA
GCTGATTTAACAAAAATTTAACGCGAATTTTAACAAAATATTAACGTTTACAATTTCAGGTGGCACTTTT
CGGGGAAATGTGCGCGGAACCCCTATTTGTTTATTTTTCTAAATACATTCAAATATGTATCCGCTCATGA
ATTAATTCTTAGAAAAACTCATCGAGCATCAAATGAAACTGCAATTTATTCATATCAGGATTATCAATAC
CATATTTTTGAAAAAGCCGTTTCTGTAATGAAGGAGAAAACTCACCGAGGCAGTTCCATAGGATGGCAAG
ATCCTGGTATCGGTCTGCGATTCCGACTCGTCCAACATCAATACAACCTATTAATTTCCCCTCGTCAAAA
ATAAGGTTATCAAGTGAGAAATCACCATGAGTGACGACTGAATCCGGTGAGAATGGCAAAAGTTTATGCA
TTTCTTTCCAGACTTGTTCAACAGGCCAGCCATTACGCTCGTCATCAAAATCACTCGCATCAACCAAACC
GTTATTCATTCGTGATTGCGCCTGAGCGAGACGAAATACGCGATCGCTGTTAAAAGGACAATTACAAACA
GGAATCGAATGCAACCGGCGCAGGAACACTGCCAGCGCATCAACAATATTTTCACCTGAATCAGGATATT
CTTCTAATACCTGGAATGCTGTTTTCCCGGGGATCGCAGTGGTGAGTAACCATGCATCATCAGGAGTACG
GATAAAATGCTTGATGGTCGGAAGAGGCATAAATTCCGTCAGCCAGTTTAGTCTGACCATCTCATCTGTA
ACATCATTGGCAACGCTACCTTTGCCATGTTTCAGAAACAACTCTGGCGCATCGGGCTTCCCATACAATC
GATAGATTGTCGCACCTGATTGCCCGACATTATCGCGAGCCCATTTATACCCATATAAATCAGCATCCAT
GTTGGAATTTAATCGCGGCCTAGAGCAAGACGTTTCCCGTTGAATATGGCTCATAACACCCCTTGTATTA
CTGTTTATGTAAGCAGACAGTTTTATTGTTCATGACCAAAATCCCTTAACGTGAGTTTTCGTTCCACTGA
GCGTCAGACCCCGTAGAAAAGATCAAAGGATCTTCTTGAGATCCTTTTTTTCTGCGCGTAATCTGCTGCT
TGCAAACAAAAAAACCACCGCTACCAGCGGTGGTTTGTTTGCCGGATCAAGAGCTACCAACTCTTTTTCC
GAAGGTAACTGGCTTCAGCAGAGCGCAGATACCAAATACTGTCCTTCTAGTGTAGCCGTAGTTAGGCCAC
CACTTCAAGAACTCTGTAGCACCGCCTACATACCTCGCTCTGCTAATCCTGTTACCAGTGGCTGCTGCCA
GTGGCGATAAGTCGTGTCTTACCGGGTTGGACTCAAGACGATAGTTACCGGATAAGGCGCAGCGGTCGGG
CTGAACGGGGGGTTCGTGCACACAGCCCAGCTTGGAGCGAACGACCTACACCGAACTGAGATACCTACAG
CGTGAGCTATGAGAAAGCGCCACGCTTCCCGAAGGGAGAAAGGCGGACAGGTATCCGGTAAGCGGCAGGG
TCGGAACAGGAGAGCGCACGAGGGAGCTTCCAGGGGGAAACGCCTGGTATCTTTATAGTCCTGTCGGGTT
TCGCCACCTCTGACTTGAGCGTCGATTTTTGTGATGCTCGTCAGGGGGGCGGAGCCTATGGAAAAACGCC
AGCAACGCGGCCTTTTTACGGTTCCTGGCCTTTTGCTGGCCTTTTGCTCACATGTTCTTTCCTGCGTTAT
CCCCTGATTCTGTGGATAACCGTATTACCGCCTTTGAGTGAGCTGATACCGCTCGCCGCAGCCGAACGAC
CGAGCGCAGCGAGTCAGTGAGCGAGGAAGCGGAAGAGCGCCTGATGCGGTATTTTCTCCTTACGCATCTG
TGCGGTATTTCACACCGCATATATGGTGCACTCTCAGTACAATCTGCTCTGATGCCGCATAGTTAAGCCA
GTATACACTCCGCTATCGCTACGTGACTGGGTCATGGCTGCGCCCCGACACCCGCCAACACCCGCTGACG
CGCCCTGACGGGCTTGTCTGCTCCCGGCATCCGCTTACAGACAAGCTGTGACCGTCTCCGGGAGCTGCAT
GTGTCAGAGGTTTTCACCGTCATCACCGAAACGCGCGAGGCAGCTGCGGTAAAGCTCATCAGCGTGGTCG
TGAAGCGATTCACAGATGTCTGCCTGTTCATCCGCGTCCAGCTCGTTGAGTTTCTCCAGAAGCGTTAATG
TCTGGCTTCTGATAAAGCGGGCCATGTTAAGGGCGGTTTTTTCCTGTTTGGTCACTGATGCCTCCGTGTA
AGGGGGATTTCTGTTCATGGGGGTAATGATACCGATGAAACGAGAGAGGATGCTCACGATACGGGTTACT
GATGATGAACATGCCCGGTTACTGGAACGTTGTGAGGGTAAACAACTGGCGGTATGGATGCGGCGGGACC
AGAGAAAAATCACTCAGGGTCAATGCCAGCGCTTCGTTAATACAGATGTAGGTGTTCCACAGGGTAGCCA
GCAGCATCCTGCGATGCAGATCCGGAACATAATGGTGCAGGGCGCTGACTTCCGCGTTTCCAGACTTTAC
GAAACACGGAAACCGAAGACCATTCATGTTGTTGCTCAGGTCGCAGACGTTTTGCAGCAGCAGTCGCTTC
ACGTTCGCTCGCGTATCGGTGATTCATTCTGCTAACCAGTAAGGCAACCCCGCCAGCCTAGCCGGGTCCT
CAACGACAGGAGCACGATCATGCGCACCCGTGGGGCCGCCATGCCGGCGATAATGGCCTGCTTCTCGCCG
AAACGTTTGGTGGCGGGACCAGTGACGAAGGCTTGAGCGAGGGCGTGCAAGATTCCGAATACCGCAAGCG
ACAGGCCGATCATCGTCGCGCTCCAGCGAAAGCGGTCCTCGCCGAAAATGACCCAGAGCGCTGCCGGCAC
CTGTCCTACGAGTTGCATGATAAAGAAGACAGTCATAAGTGCGGCGACGATAGTCATGCCCCGCGCCCAC
CGGAAGGAGCTGACTGGGTTGAAGGCTCTCAAGGGCATCGGTCGAGATCCCGGTGCCTAATGAGTGAGCT
AACTTACATTAATTGCGTTGCGCTCACTGCCCGCTTTCCAGTCGGGAAACCTGTCGTGCCAGCTGCATTA
ATGAATCGGCCAACGCGCGGGGAGAGGCGGTTTGCGTATTGGGCGCCAGGGTGGTTTTTCTTTTCACCAG
TGAGACGGGCAACAGCTGATTGCCCTTCACCGCCTGGCCCTGAGAGAGTTGCAGCAAGCGGTCCACGCTG
GTTTGCCCCAGCAGGCGAAAATCCTGTTTGATGGTGGTTAACGGCGGGATATAACATGAGCTGTCTTCGG
TATCGTCGTATCC
